>Addgene plasmid #160734 | pSL1765 (pSPIN-R, R*MmeI) | addgene full sequence | sequence record 318595 | Addgene NGS Result
CCGCCGTGGGTTTCCTCGCAATAAGCCCGGCCCACGCCTCATGCGCTTTGCGTTCCGTTTGCACCCAGTG
ACCGGGCTTGTTCTTGGCTTGAATGCCGATTTCTCTGGACTGCGTGGCCATGCTTATCTCCATGCGGTAG
GGGTGCCGCACGGTTGCGGCACCATGCGCAATCAGCTGCAACTTTTCGGCAGCGCGACAACAATTATGCG
TTGCGTAAAAGTGGCAGTCAATTACAGATTTTCTTTAACCTACGCAATGAGCTATTGCGGGGGGTGCCGC
AATGAGCTGTTGCGTACCCCCCTTTTTTAAGTTGTTGATTTTTAAGTCTTTCGCATTTCGCCCTATATCT
AGTTCTTTGGTGCCCAAAGAAGGGCACCCCTGCGGGGTTCCCCCACGCCTTCGGCGCGGCTCCCCCTCCG
GCAAAAAGTGGCCCCTCCGGGGCTTGTTGATCGACTGCGCGGCCTTCGGCCTTGCCCAAGGTGGCGCTGC
CCCCTTGGAACCCCCGCACTCGCCGCCGTGAGGCTCGGGGGGCAGGCGGGCGGGCTTCGCCCTTCGACTG
CCCCCACTCGCATAGGCTTGGGTCGTTCCAGGCGCGTCAAGGCCAAGCCGCTGCGCGGTCGCTGCGCGAG
CCTTGACCCGCCTTCCACTTGGTGTCCAACCGGCAAGCGAAGCGCGCAGGCCGCAGGCCGGAGGCTTTTC
CCCAGAGAAAATTAAAAAAATTGATGGGGCAAGGCCGCAGGCCGCGCAGTTGGAGCCGGTGGGTATGTGG
TCGAAGGCTGGGTAGCCGGTGGGCAATCCCTGTGGTCAAGCTCGTGGGCAGGCGCAGCCTGTCCATCAGC
TTGTCCAGCAGGGTTGTCCACGGGCCGAGCGAAGCGAGCCAGCCGGTGGCCGCTCGCGGCCATCGTCCAC
ATATCCACGGGCTGGCAAGGGAGCGCAGCGACCGCGCAGGGCGAAGCCCGGAGAGCAAGCCCGTAGGGCG
CCGCAGCCGCCGTAGGCGGTCACGACTTTGCGAAGCAAAGTCTAGTGAGTATACTCAAGCATTGAGTGGC
CCGCCGGAGGCACCGCCTTGCGCTGCCCCCGTCGAGCCGGTTGGACACCAAAAGGGAGGGGCAGGCATGG
CGGCATACGCGATCATGCGATGCAAGAAGCTGGCGAAAATGGGCAACGTGGCGGCCAGTCTCAAGCACGC
CTACCGCGAGCGCGAGACGCCCAACGCTGACGCCAGCAGGACGCCAGAGAACGAGCACTGGGCGGCCAGC
AGCACCGATGAAGCGATGGGCCGACTGCGCGAGTTGCTGCCAGAGAAGCGGCGCAAGGACGCTGTGTTGG
CGGTCGAGTACGTCATGACGGCCAGCCCGGAATGGTGGAAGTCGGCCAGCCAAGAACAGCAGGCGGCGTT
CTTCGAGAAGGCGCACAAGTGGCTGGCGGACAAGTACGGGGCGGATCGCATCGTGACGGCCAGCATCCAC
CGTGACGAAACCAGCCCGCACATGACCGCGTTCGTGGTGCCGCTGACGCAGGACGGCAGGCTGTCGGCCA
AGGAGTTCATCGGCAACAAAGCGCAGATGACCCGCGACCAGACCACGTTTGCGGCCGCTGTGGCCGATCT
AGGGCTGCAACGGGGCATCGAGGGCAGCAAGGCACGTCACACGCGCATTCAGGCGTTCTACGAGGCCCTG
GAGCGGCCACCAGTGGGCCACGTCACCATCAGCCCGCAAGCGGTCGAGCCACGCGCCTATGCACCGCAGG
GATTGGCCGAAAAGCTGGGAATCTCAAAGCGCGTTGAGACGCCGGAAGCCGTGGCCGACCGGCTGACAAA
AGCGGTTCGGCAGGGGTATGAGCCTGCCCTACAGGCCGCCGCAGGAGCGCGTGAGATGCGCAAGAAGGCC
GATCAAGCCCAAGAGACGGCCCGTGACCTTCGGGAGCGCCTGAAGCCCGTTCTGGACGCCCTGGGGCCGT
TGAATCGGGATATGCAGGCCAAGGCCGCCGCGATCATCAAGGCCGTGGGCGAAAAGCTGCTGACGGAACA
GCGGGAAGTCCAGCGCCAGAAACAGGCCCAGCGCCAGCAGGAACGCGGGCGCGCACATTTCCCCGAAAAG
TGCCACCTGGGATGAATGTCAGCTACTGGGCTATCTGGACAAGGGAAAACGCAAGCGCAAAGAGAAAGCA
GGTAGCTTGCAGTGGGCTTACATGGCGATAGCTAGACTGGGCGGTTTTATGGACAGCAAGCGAACCGGAA
TTGCCAGCTGGGGCGCCCTCTGGTAAGGTTGGGAAGCCCTGCAAAGTAAACTGGATGGCTTTCTTGCCGC
CAAGGATCTGATGGCGCAGGGGATCAAGATCTGATCAAGAGACAGGATGAGGATCGTTTCGCATGATTGA
ACAAGATGGATTGCACGCAGGTTCTCCGGCCGCTTGGGTGGAGAGGCTATTCGGCTATGACTGGGCACAA
CAGACAATCGGCTGCTCTGATGCCGCCGTGTTCCGGCTGTCAGCGCAGGGGCGCCCGGTTCTTTTTGTCA
AGACCGACCTGTCCGGTGCCCTGAATGAACTGCAAGACGAGGCAGCGCGGCTATCGTGGCTGGCCACGAC
GGGCGTTCCTTGCGCAGCTGTGCTCGACGTTGTCACTGAAGCGGGAAGGGACTGGCTGCTATTGGGCGAA
GTGCCGGGGCAGGATCTCCTGTCATCTCACCTTGCTCCTGCCGAGAAAGTATCCATCATGGCTGATGCAA
TGCGGCGGCTGCATACGCTTGATCCGGCTACCTGCCCATTCGACCACCAAGCGAAACATCGCATCGAGCG
AGCACGTACTCGGATGGAAGCCGGTCTTGTCGATCAGGATGATCTGGACGAAGAGCATCAGGGGCTCGCG
CCAGCCGAACTGTTCGCCAGGCTCAAGGCGCGCATGCCCGACGGCGAGGATCTCGTCGTGACCCATGGCG
ATGCCTGCTTGCCGAATATCATGGTGGAAAATGGCCGCTTTTCTGGATTCATCGACTGTGGCCGGCTGGG
TGTGGCGGACCGCTATCAGGACATAGCGTTGGCTACCCGTGATATTGCTGAAGAGCTTGGCGGCGAATGG
GCTGACCGCTTCCTCGTGCTTTACGGTATCGCCGCTCCCGATTCGCAGCGCATCGCCTTCTATCGCCTTC
TTGACGAGTTCTTCTGAGCGGGACTCTGGGGTTCGAAATGACCGACCAAGCGACGCCCAACCTGCCATCA
CGAGATTTCGATTCCACCGCCGCCTTCTATGAAAGGTTGGGCTTCGGAATCGTTTTCCGGGACGCCGGCT
GGATGATCCTCCAGCGCGGGGATCTCATGCTGGAGTTCTTCGCCCACCCCCATGGGCAAATATTATACGC
AAGGCGACAAGGTGCTGATGCCGCTGGCGATTCAGGTTCATCATGCCGTTTGTGATGGCTTCCATGTCGG
CAGAATGCTTAATGAATTACAACAGTTTTTATGCATGCGCCCAATACGCAAACCGCCTCTCCCCGCGCGT
TGGCCGATTCATTAATGCAGCTGGCACGACAGGTTTCCCGACTGGTGGATAACCGTATTACCGCCTTTGA
GTGAGCTGATACCGCTCGCCGCAGCCGAACGACCGAGCGCAGCGAGTCAGTGAGCGAGGACACAAGCTTT
GACAGCTAGCTCAGTCCTAGGTATAATACTAGCGTCGACAGGATCCGAATTCGAGCTCGGTATAAGGAGA
TATACCATGGCGACAAGTTTACCTACGCCCTCAGCAATTACGACTTCGGCGTTAGAGTATGCATTCCATA
CTCCCGCTCGCAATCTAACGAAATCTCGCGGAAAAAACATTCATCGTTATGTCAGTGTAAAGATGAGTAA
GAGGATTACGGTAGAATCTACTCTAGAGTGTGATGCCTGCTATCACTTTGATTTTGAGCCAAGTATTGTT
CGCTTTTGCGCTCAACCGATTCGATTTTTATATTATCTCAATGGTCAGTCTCACTCCTATGTTCCTGACT
TTCTAGTTCAATTTGATACCAACGAGTTTGTTCTATATGAAGTAAAGTCAGCTTATGCTAAGAACAAACC
TGATTTTGATGTTGAATGGGAGGCGAAAGTAAAAGCAGCAACTGAACTAGGGCTAGAATTGGAGCTTGTT
GAAGAGAGTGATATTAGGGATACGGTTGTATTAAATAATCTTAAGCGCATGCATCGTTATGCTTCGAAAG
ATGAGCTGAATAACGTACATAACTCTCTCTTAAAAATAATAAAGTACAATGGCGCCCAATCTGCAAGATG
CTTGGGAGAACAGTTGGGTTTAAAAGGCCGAACTGTTTTACCAATTTTGTGCGATTTGCTGTCAAGGTGT
TTACTCGATACACGTTTGGATAAGCCTCTATCTCTTGAATCTCGATTTGAGTTGGCCAGTTATGGCTAAG
AAAGGGTTCTCAAGTTTCCATAGAAAAGCAGTCTCTTCCCAAGATACGCTTGAATCGATAGAGCTTGTCT
CTAGCGCTAATTGTCTAGAAAGTGTTACGTATCAAGATATATCAGCATTTCCCGAAACAATTGCGGTAGA
GATTAATTTCCGATTAAGCATTCTTCGCTTTTTAGCGCGAAAGTGCGAAACCATTGTGGCCAAATCAATT
GAACCACATCGTGTAGAGCTACAGCAAAACTATAGTAGAAAAATACCCAGTGCAATAACGATATATCGAT
GGTGGCTTGCTTTTCGAAAATCAGACTACAACCCCATTAGCTTAGCACCTAATATCAAGGATAGAGGTAA
TAGAGAGACAAAAGTGTCAACAGTTGTTGATTCTATTATGGAACAGGCAGTTGAAAGAGTTATATCTGGA
CGAAAAGTCAATGTTAGCTCTGCATATAAACGTGTTCGACGAAAAGTTCGTCAATACAATCTAACTCATG
GAACGAAATACACGTATCCTAAGTACGAATCTGTAAGAAAGCGAGTAAAAAAGAAAACCCCATTTGAGTT
ATTAGCCGCAGGGAAAGGGGAGAGAGTAGCTAAGAGAGAGTTTCGCCGAATGGGAAAAAAGATCCTCACG
TCTAGCGTGCTAGAGAGGGTTGAAATAGATCACACTGTCGTTGACCTTTTTGCAGTACACGAAGAGTATC
GAATCCCATTGGGCCGACCTTGGCTTACTCAATTGGTTGATTGTTACAGTAAAGCTGTAATCGGTTTTTA
TTTAGGTTTCGAGCCTCCTAGCTATGTGTCGGTTTCCCTTGCACTTAAGAATGCAATACAACGCAAAGAT
GACTTAATCTCCTCGTATGAATCGATCGAGAATGAATGGCTATGTTATGGCATCCCAGACCTACTCGTAA
CTGATAATGGTAAAGAGTTTTTGTCGAAAGCATTTGATCAAGCATGTGAATCACTATTGATCAATGTGCA
TCAAAATAAAGTTGAGACGCCCGACAACAAACCTCATGTTGAACGTAACTACGGGACTATTAATACTTCT
CTGTTAGACGATTTACCTGGGAAATCCTTCAGCCAGTACCTTCAAAGAGAAGGGTACGACTCTGTGGGAG
AAGCTACCCTTACACTCAATGAGATTAGAGAAATTTACTTAATTTGGTTGGTGGATATTTATCATAAAAA
ACCCAATCAGAGAGGCACTAATTGTCCTAATGTTGCGTGGAAAAAGGGTTGTCAAGAATGGGAACCAGAG
GAGTTCTCTGGTTCTAAAGACGAATTAGACTTTAAATTTGCTATTGTTGATTACAAACAACTTACTAAAG
TAGGGATAACTGTCTACAAAGAACTGAGTTATAGCAATGACCGTTTAGCTGAATATAGAGGGAAGAAAGG
AAACCATAAAGTTCAGTTCAAGTATAACCCTGAGTGTATGGCAGTTATTTGGGTGTTGGATGAGGATATG
AATGAGTACTTTACAGTTAATGCGATTGACTACGAATATGCAAGTAGAGTATCACTTTGGCAACATAAAT
ATAACATGAAATATCAAGCAGAACTAAATTCAGCAGAATATGATGAGGACAAGGAAATTGATGCAGAAAT
AAAAATTGAAGAAATCGCAGATCGTTCAATTGTTAAGACTAACAAAATCAGAGCTCGGAGGCGTGGCGCT
AGGCATCAAGAGAATAGCGCAAGGGCTAAGTCAATCAGTAATGCGAACCCGGCCTCGATACAAAAACATG
AAGATGAAATCGTTAGTGCAGATAATGACGATTGGGATATTGATTATGTCTGAGAAATCGTCAAATGAGT
GAAACGCGTGAGGCTCGTATATCAAGAGCTAAAAGGGCATTTGTATCCACACCGAGCGTTAGGAAAATCT
TGAGTTACATGGATAGATGTAGAGATCTATCAGACCTAGAGTCTGAGCCTACATGCATGATGGTCTATGG
TGCTTCGGGTGTAGGTAAAACGACCGTCATCAAGAAATACTTAAATCAAAACAGAAGAGAGTCCGAAGCC
GGGGGCGATATAATACCGGTTTTGCATATTGAGTTGCCAGACAATGCGAAGCCAGTAGATGCAGCAAGGG
AATTGCTGGTTGAAATGGGTGACCCGCTAGCACTTTATGAAACTGACTTAGCTAGATTGACGAAAAGACT
GACTGAATTAATCCCTGCGGTCGGCGTGAAGCTGATTATTATCGATGAGTTCCAACATTTGGTGGAAGAA
AGGTCAAATCGGGTTCTTACCCAAGTAGGTAATTGGCTAAAAATGATACTTAACAAAACGAAATGTCCAA
TTGTTATATTTGGTATGCCATACTCAAAAGTTGTACTGCAAGCAAACTCGCAACTTCACGGGCGATTTTC
CATTCAGGTTGAACTGCGCCCCTTTAGCTACCAGGGAGGTAGAGGTGTATTTAAAACTTTTTTGGAATAC
CTTGATAAAGCCCTACCTTTTGAAAAACAGGCTGGCTTAGCCAACGAAAGTTTGCAGAAAAAATTGTATG
CATTCTCTCAGGGAAACATGCGTTCGTTGAGAAACCTTATTTATCAAGCATCTATCGAAGCAATTGATAA
TCAGCATGAGACGATAACCGAAGAAGATTTCGTTTTTGCATCGAAGTTGACATCGGGCGATAAACCCAAC
TCATGGAAAAATCCTTTTGAGGAGGGTGTTGAGGTAACAGAAGATATGTTACGACCGCCACCAAAAGATA
TTGGTTGGGAGGACTATTTGAGACATTCAACCCCGAGAGTGAGTAAACCAGGTAGAAATAAAAACTTTTT
CGAATAACCTAGGCTGCTGGAAGGAGATATACATATGTTTTTGCAAAGACCTAAACCTTACAGCGATGAA
AGTTTAGAAAGTTTCTTTATCCGAGTGGCTAACAAAAATGGCTACGGTGATGTCCATCGCTTCCTAGAAG
CCACTAAACGATTCCTTCAAGACATTGACCATAATGGCTATCAAACCTTTCCGACTGATATAACTCGGAT
AAACCCATACTCAGCTAAAAACAGTTCCAGCGCACGAACTGCGTCATTCCTGAAACTTGCACAATTGACA
TTTAATGAACCGCCAGAGCTACTTGGGTTGGCAATTAACAGAACAAACATGAAATACTCGCCGTCAACTA
GCGCGGTTGTTAGAGGTGCAGAAGTCTTTCCTCGCAGTTTACTACGGACGCACTCCATCCCCTGCTGTCC
TTTGTGTCTGCGAGAAAATGGCTACGCCTCCTACCTTTGGCACTTTCAGGGGTACGAATACTGCCACAGC
CATAACGTACCTTTAATTACCACTTGTAGCTGTGGTAAGGAGTTTGACTACCGAGTATCTGGGTTAAAGG
GCATTTGCTGCAAATGCAAGGAGCCTATCACCTTAACCAGCAGGGAGAACGGTCATGAGGCAGCGTGTAC
TGTTTCAAACTGGCTTGCTGGCCATGAATCTAAACCTCTGCCAAATCTTCCTAAAAGCTACCGATGGGGT
TTAGTTCATTGGTGGATGGGTATTAAAGATAGCGAGTTCGATCACTTTTCGTTCGTTCAATTTTTCTCAA
ACTGGCCAAGGTCATTCCACTCGATAATCGAAGATGAAGTAGAGTTCAACCTTGAGCATGCTGTTGTCAG
CACGTCTGAATTACGACTAAAAGATCTTCTTGGTCGATTGTTTTTCGGTTCAATTCGGTTACCTGAGCGG
AATCTTCAACACAATATCATCCTTGGTGAGCTTCTCTGCTATTTAGAAAATCGTTTATGGCAAGACAAGG
GATTAATCGCCAACCTCAAAATGAACGCGTTAGAGGCGACTGTAATGTTAAATTGTAGCCTCGATCAGAT
TGCATCAATGGTTGAACAACGCATCTTGAAGCCAAATCGAAAAAGCAAGCCCAACAGCCCTCTTGATGTT
ACCGATTATCTATTTCATTTCGGCGATATTTTCTGTCTTTGGTTAGCTGAGTTCCAAAGCGATGAGTTTA
ACCGTTCGTTTTATGTGTCGAGGTGGTAAATGCAAACTCTGAAAGAACTAATCGCATCCAATCCTGACGA
CTTAACAACTGAACTTAAGAGAGCATTTCGTCCACTCACACCGCATATTGCAATTGATGGTAATGAACTT
GACGCACTGACGATATTAGTCAATTTAACCGATAAGACTGATGATCAGAAAGACCTGCTCGATCGAGCCA
AATGCAAGCAAAAACTTCGAGATGAAAAATGGTGGGCTAGCTGCATAAATTGCGTTAATTACAGACAAAG
CCATAACCCAAAATTCCCGGATATACGTTCTGAAGGCGTGATTCGAACCCAAGCCCTGGGTGAATTACCG
AGTTTCCTACTCTCGTCCTCAAAAATCCCACCATACCATTGGTCATATAGCCATGATTCAAAATACGTCA
ACAAAAGCGCATTCCTCACCAATGAGTTTTGTTGGGATGGTGAGATCTCATGTTTGGGTGAGCTTCTTAA
AGATGCAGATCACCCACTTTGGAATACTTTGAAAAAGTTAGGTTGTTCTCAAAAAACTTGCAAAGCAATG
GCAAAACAACTAGCTGATATTACTCTCACGACTATCAATGTCACACTCGCACCAAATTACCTGACTCAAA
TATCTCTCCCCGATAGTGATACATCCTACATTTCACTCTCTCCTGTTGCATCGCTATCGATGCAAAGCCA
CTTTCATCAGAGGCTCCAAGATGAAAATCGGCATAGCGCGATAACGCGGTTTAGCCGAACTACCAACATG
GGGGTCACTGCGATGACATGTGGCGGCGCATTTAGAATGTTAAAGTCTGGCGCTAAGTTTTCCAGCCCCC
CTCATCACCGATTAAACAGTAAACGAAGTTGGTTGACGTCAGAGCATGTTCAGTCATTAAAACAGTACCA
GCGCCTCAACAAAAGCCTCATACCTGAAAACTCTCGGATTGCACTCCGTAGAAAATACAAAATCGAGCTT
CAAAATATGGTCAGATCTTGGTTTGCAATGCAAGACCATACCCTTGATTCGAACATACTTATCCAACATT
TGAATCATGACCTATCTTACTTAGGAGCCACAAAACGTTTTGCATACGATCCAGCGATGACCAAGCTCTT
TACTGAGCTTTTGAAACGAGAGTTATCAAATTCAATCAATAATGGTGAGCAACACACTAATGGATCGTTT
TTAGTCCTACCGAATATCAGGGTTTGTGGCGCAACAGCTTTAAGCTCCCCGGTAACGGTGGGGATTCCAT
CACTTACAGCTTTCTTTGGCTTCGTTCACGCATTTGAACGGAATATAAATCGCACCACCTCATCGTTTCG
TGTTGAATCCTTTGCGATATGCGTCCATCAACTACATGTCGAGAAGCGAGGTTTGACAGCAGAGTTTGTG
GAAAAAGGCGACGGGACTATATCCGCTCCCGCGACCCGGGATGACTGGCAGTGTGATGTCGTATTTAGCC
TTATTTTGAACACCAACTTTGCTCAACATATTGACCAAGATACGTTAGTTACATCACTACCAAAGCGATT
GGCTCGGGGTTCAGCAAAAATTGCGATTGATGACTTTAAACATATCAACTCATTCTCGACATTAGAAACA
GCGATCGAATCTCTGCCAATAGAAGCTGGTAGGTGGTTATCACTTTACGCACAGTCAAACAATAATCTAA
GTGATCTATTAGCAGCCATGACAGAGGACCATCAGCTCATGGCAAGCTGCGTCGGTTACCACTTGTTAGA
AGAGCCCAAAGATAAACCAAACTCCCTCAGAGGTTACAAACACGCTATCGCCGAGTGCATCATTGGACTC
ATTAACTCAATCACCTTTAGCTCAGAGACTGATCCCAACACAATCTTTTGGTCGCTAAAGAACTATCAAA
ACTACCTAGTGGTACAGCCAAGGAGTATCAACGATGAAACTACCGACAAATCTAGCCTATGAGCGCTCTA
TCGACCCATCAGATGTCTGTTTTTTTGTCGTCTGGCCCGATGATAGAAAAACACCTTTAACCTACAATTC
TCGTACTCTGCTCGGGCAAATGGAAGCGGCATCATTAGCCTATGATGTCTCAGGTCAACCAATAAAAAGT
GCCACCGCTGAGGCGTTAGCTCAAGGGAACCCTCATCAAGTTGATTTCTGCCACGTTCCATACGGTGCGA
GTCATATTGAATGCAGTTTCTCCGTCTCGTTTTCTTCTGAACTACGTCAACCATATAAGTGTAACTCAAG
CAAAGTTAAACAAACGCTAGTGCAATTAGTCGAGCTCTACGAAACGAAAATCGGCTGGACTGAGCTAGCA
ACCCGATATTTGATGAACATTTGCAACGGTAAATGGCTGTGGAAAAATACCCGTAAAGCCTATTGCTGGA
ACATTGTACTTACACCTTGGCCTTGGAACGGGGAAAAGGTTGGATTTGAAGATATTCGTACTAACTACAC
CTCACGGCAAGACTTTAAAAATAATAAAAATTGGTCTGCTATAGTTGAAATGATCAAAACCGCATTTTCT
AGTACTGATGGGCTGGCGATATTTGAAGTCAGGGCCACCTTGCACTTGCCAACGAATGCTATGGTGCGGC
CAAGCCAAGTTTTCACAGAAAAAGAAAGTGGCAGTAAAAGTAAATCTAAAACTCAAAACAGTCGAGTTTT
TCAGAGTACAACTATTGATGGTGAACGATCGCCAATACTAGGGGCCTTTAAAACGGGAGCAGCTATTGCA
ACCATTGACGACTGGTATCCTGAAGCCACTGAGCCACTAAGGGTCGGACGGTTTGGGGTTCATCGCGAAG
ATGTCACTTGCTACCGTCATCCGTCTACCGGAAAAGATTTTTTCTCGATATTACAACAAGCAGAGCACTA
TATTGAAGTGTTGAGCGCCAACAAAACTCCCGCTCAAGAAACTATCAACGACATGCACTTTTTAATGGCT
AACCTGATTAAGGGTGGGATGTTCCAGCATAAAGGAGACTGACTGTGAAATGGTATTATAAGACAATCAC
CTTTCTGCCAGAGTTGTGCAACAACGAGTCACTGGCTGCAAAGTGTCTCCGCGTTCTGCATGGATTTAAC
TATCAGTATGAGACACGAAATATCGGCGTTTCATTTCCGCTTTGGTGTGATGCAACGGTTGGAAAAAAGA
TTTCATTTGTCAGCAAGAACAAGATAGAACTCGACTTACTACTTAAACAACACTATTTCGTCCAAATGGA
ACAACTTCAATACTTTCATATATCCAACACTGTTCTCGTCCCAGAAGATTGTACATACGTTTCCTTTAGA
CGCTGTCAATCTATAGATAAGCTCACAGCAGCAGGGCTGGCAAGGAAAATCAGACGCCTGGAGAAACGTG
CTCTATCTAGAGGCGAGCAATTTGACCCATCATCTTTTGCTCAAAAAGAGCATACTGCAATAGCGCACTA
CCACTCACTTGGGGAGTCCAGCAAACAGACGAACCGCAACTTTCGACTCAATATCAGGATGCTCTCGGAG
CAACCCCGTGAGGGGAACTCGATTTTTAGTAGCTATGGCTTATCAAATTCAGAAAACTCGTTTCAGCCTG
TACCCTTAATCTGACGATATACCATGGGTGAACTGCCGAGTAGGTAGCTGATAACGAGACCTCTGTCTTG
TCAGCTAGGGTGGTCTCGTGAACTGCCGAGTAGGTAGCTGATAACGGATCCGAATTCGCTGCTGCCACCG
CTGAGCAATAACTAGCATAACCCCTTGGGGCCTCTAAACGGGTCTTGAGGGGTTTTTTGCTGAAACCTCA
GGCATGTTGGAACAACCATAAAATGATAATTACACCCATAAATTGATAATTATCACACCCATAAATTGAT
ATTGCCTCTTCATGGTCTAAACTTCAGTAAGTTTACGACATTTTCATGAAGAGGTCATTTCCGGGGATCC
ATGGAGAAAAAAATCACTGGATATACCACCGTTGATATATCCCAATGGCATCGTAAAGAACATTTTGAGG
CATTTCAGTCAGTTGCTCAATGTACCTATAACCAGACCGTTCAGCTGGATATTACGGCCTTTTTAAAGAC
CGTAAAGAAAAATAAGCACAAGTTTTATCCGGCCTTTATTCACATTCTTGCCCGCCTGATGAATGCTCAT
CCGGAGTTCCGTATGGCAATGAAAGACGGTGAGCTGGTGATATGGGATAGTGTTCACCCTTGTTACACCG
TTTTCCATGAGCAAACTGAAACGTTTTCATCGCTCTGGAGTGAATACCACGACGATTTCCGGCAGTTTCT
ACACATATATTCGCAAGATGTGGCGTGTTACGGTGAAAACCTGGCCTATTTCCCTAAAGGGTTTATTGAG
AATATGTTTTTCGTCTCAGCCAATCCCTGGGTGAGTTTCACCAGTTTTGATTTAAACGTGGCCAATATGG
ACAACTTCTTCGCCCCCGTTTTCACTATGGGCAAATATTATACGCAAGGCGACAAGGTGCTGATGCCGCT
GGCGATTCAGGTTCATCATGCCGTTTGTGATGGCTTCCATGTCGGCAGAATGCTTAATGAATTACAACAG
TACTGCGATGAGTGGCAGGGCGGGGCGTAATTTTTTTAAGGCAGTTATTGGTGCCCTTCTAGAGTCCTTA
CTGCAGTAGTTTTGCTGAAATACTCGATTCACAAAAATATCAACTTATGGTTGTTTTGTGAGATATCAAT
ATATGGTTGTTTTGTGGTTAAGTTGCTGATTATAAATAATTATTAAATATCACTTTATGGTTGCATCAAC
AGGTACCGAGCTCGAATTCACTGGCCGTCGTTTTACAACGTCGTGACTGGGAAAACCCTGGCGTTACCCA
ACTTAATCGCCTTGCGGCCAGTTTGCTCAGGCTCTCCCCGTGGAGGTAATAATTGACGATATGATCATTT
ATTCTGCCTCCCAGAGCCTGATAAAAACGGTGAATCCGTTAGCGAGGTGCCGCCGGCTTCCATTCAGGTC
GAGGTGGCCCGGCTCCATGCACCGCGACGCAACGCGGGGAGGCAGACAAGGTATAGGGCGGCGAGGCGGC
TACAGCCGATAGTCTGGAACAGCGCACTTACGGGTTGCTGCGCAACCCAAGTGCTACCGGCGCGGCAGCG
TGACCCGTGTCGGCGGCTCCAACGGCTCGCCATCGTCCAGAAAACACGGCTCATCGGGCATCGGCAGGCG
CTGCTGCCCGCGCCGTTCCCATTCCTCCGTTTCGGTCAAGGCTGGCAGGTCTGGTTCCATGCCCGGAATG
CCGGGCTGGCTGGGCGGCTCCTCGCCGGGGCCGGTCGGTAGTTGCTGCTCGCCCGGATACAGGGTCGGGA
TGCGGCGCAGGTCGCCATGCCCCAACAGCGATTCGTCCTGGTCGTCGTGATCAACCACCACGGCGGCACT
GAACACCGACAGGCGCAACTGGTCGCGGGGCTGGCCCCACGCCACGCGGTCATTGACCACGTAGGCCGAC
ACGGTGCCGGGGCCGTTGAGCTTCACGACGGAGATCCAGCGCTCGGCCACCAAGTCCTTGACTGCGTATT
GGACCGTCCGCAAAGAACGTCCGATGAGCTTGGAAAGTGTCTTCTGGCTGACCACCACGGCGTTCTGGTG
GCCCATCTGCGCCACGAGGTGATGCAGCAGCATTG
Features (pLannotate 1.2.2; 13 found; start..end, strand, type, name):
    122..893     -  rep_origin     pBBR1 oriV: replication origin of the broad-host-range plasmid pBBR1 from Bordetella bronchiseptica; requires the pBBR1 Rep protein for replication
   2057..2341    +  CDS            tnpA (fragment): TN5P_ECOLX - Also known as tnp. Experimental evidence at protein level: Swiss-Prot protein existence level 1. Mediates transposition of transposon Tn5 by a 'cut and paste' mechanism. First, the monomeric transposase binds the 19 bp inverted DNA repeats flanking the transposon. Then, dimerization of the DNA- bound transposase creates a synaptic DNA complex. After nicking of the first DNA strand, excision of the transposon proceeds through a series of intermediates. The transposase then mediates the insertion of the transposon at a new site by strand transfer. The activity of the wild- type tran
   2373..3164    +  CDS            neo: KKA2_KLEPN - Also known as kan, nptII. Experimental evidence at protein level: Swiss-Prot protein existence level 1. Resistance to kanamycin, neomycin, paromomycin, ribostamycin, butirosin and gentamicin B. From Klebsiella pneumoniae.
   3188..3340    +  CDS            ble (fragment): BLE_KLEPN - Experimental evidence at protein level: Swiss-Prot protein existence level 1. Binding protein with a strong affinity to the bleomycin family of antibiotics. Binds to CL990; an antimitotic-antibiotic compound. From Klebsiella pneumoniae.
   3340..3456    +  CDS            CmR (fragment): chloramphenicol acetyltransferase; cat; confers resistance to chloramphenicol
   3467..3545    +  CDS            lacI (fragment): lac repressor; lacI; The lac repressor binds to the lac operator to inhibit transcription in E. coli. This inhibition can be relieved by adding lactose or isopropyl-β-D-thiogalactopyranoside (IPTG).
   3545..3630    +  rep_origin     RSF ori (fragment): Plasmids containing the RSF 1030 origin of replication can be propagated in E. coli cells that contain additional plasmids with compatible origins.
   3639..3673    +  promoter       J23119 promoter: bacterial promoter (Registry of Standard Biological Parts BBa J23119)
  12122..12169   +  terminator     T7 terminator: transcription terminator for bacteriophage T7 RNA polymerase
  12321..12977   +  CDS            cat: CAT_ECOLX - Experimental evidence at protein level: Swiss-Prot protein existence level 1. This enzyme is an effector of chloramphenicol resistance in bacteria. From Escherichia coli. This protein is used as a marker in many commonly used cloning vectors, such as pACYC184.
  13176..13245   +  CDS            lacZα (fragment): LacZα fragment of β-galactosidase; lacZ fragment
  13364..13433   -  CDS            TcR (fragment): tetracycline efflux protein; tet; confers resistance to tetracycline
  13494..121     -  CDS            pBBR1 Rep (across the origin): replication protein for the broad-host-range plasmid pBBR1 from Bordetella bronchiseptica
