[The description below was written by a language model from this plasmid's Addgene catalogue record and pLannotate feature annotations shown in this document.]
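Description:
pSL1765 (pSPIN-R, R*MmeI) is a single-plasmid bacterial expression vector carrying the complete Vibrio cholerae CRISPR-associated transposon (VchCAST) system, previously referred to as INTEGRATE. It is built on the broad-host-range pBBR1 backbone, with the pBBR1 oriV and its required Rep protein both annotated. It is maintained at low copy and selected with kanamycin through the neo (nptII) gene. Short annotated fragments of Tn5 transposase, ble, CmR, lacI, RSF ori, lacZα and TcR appear to be remnants of earlier vectors rather than functional parts.

The payload combines the VchCAST proteins, a crRNA and the donor DNA on one molecule. It is driven by the strong constitutive J23119 promoter, and a T7 terminator is annotated about 8.5 kb downstream. The automated feature table leaves that intervening region unannotated, so the individual CAST genes, the CRISPR array and the transposon ends are not resolved, although this region presumably holds the expression cassette. A full-length cat (chloramphenicol acetyltransferase) gene lies just after the terminator. It may be cargo within the donor element, but the record does not say so.

The supplied crRNA is non-targeting and carries BsaI sites, which allow a user-defined spacer to be cloned in to direct RNA-guided insertion of the donor at a chosen genomic site. According to the record, the reverse (R) arrangement of components minimizes self-targeting of the plasmid. An MmeI site is also included to support Tn-seq mapping of insertion sites. The construct is intended for programmable, RNA-guided DNA integration and genome engineering in bacteria.
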