Addgene plasmid #160734: pSL1765 (pSPIN-R, R*MmeI)
Purpose: Single-plasmid V. cholerae CAST. Encodes all proteins, crRNA, donor DNA; non-targeting crRNA with BsaI sites. Reverse (R) order minimizes self-targeting; MmeI site for Tn-seq; pBBR1 backbone.
Depositing lab: Samuel H. Sternberg. Depositing organization: Columbia University. Publication: CRISPR RNA-guided integrases for high-efficiency, multiplexed bacterial genome engineering. Vo PLH, Ronda C, Klompe SE, Chen EE, Acree C, Wang HH, Sternberg SH. Nat Biotechnol. 2020 Nov 23. pii: 10.1038/s41587-020-00745-y. doi: 10.1038/s41587-020-00745-y. PubMed 33230293.
Backbone
  Vector backbone: pBBR1
  Vector type: Bacterial Expression
Growth in bacteria
  Bacterial resistance: Kanamycin, 50 μg/mL
  Growth temperature: 37°C
  Growth strain: DH5alpha
  Copy number: Low Copy
Gene/Insert
  Gene/Insert name: VchCAST proteins, crRNA, and donor DNA
  Species: V. cholerae
  Promoter: J23119
  Cloning method: Gibson Cloning
  Sequencing primers: 5′ cgccttcttgacgagttc; 3′ GCTAGTTATTGCTCAGCGG
Terms and licenses: Academic/Nonprofit Terms; Industry Terms: Not Available to Industry
Depositor comments: Previously referred to as INTEGRATE.
How to cite: pSL1765 (pSPIN-R, R*MmeI) was a gift from Samuel H. Sternberg (Addgene plasmid # 160734 ; http://n2t.net/addgene:160734 ; RRID:Addgene_160734)
